Addgene plasmid #78537: pDECKO-mCherry MALAT1_Enhancer.2
Purpose: Experimental plasmid
Depositing lab: Roderic Guigo & Rory Johnson. Depositing organization: Centre for Genomic Regulation (CRG). Publication: Scalable Design of Paired CRISPR Guide RNAs for Genomic Deletion. Pulido-Quetglas C, Aparicio-Prat E, Arnan C, Polidori T, Hermoso T, Palumbo E, Ponomarenko J, Guigo R, Johnson R. PLoS Comput Biol. 2017 Mar 2;13(3):e1005341. doi: 10.1371/journal.pcbi.1005341. eCollection 2017 Mar. PCOMPBIOL-D-16-01254 PubMed 28253259.
Backbone
  Vector backbone: pDECKO_mCherry
  Total vector size (bp): 9430
  Vector type: Mammalian Expression, Lentiviral
  Selectable markers: Puromycin
Growth in bacteria
  Bacterial resistance: Ampicillin, 100 μg/mL
  Growth temperature: 37°C
  Growth strain: NEB Stable
  Copy number: High Copy
Gene/Insert
  Gene/Insert name: gRNA1+scaffold+H1promoter+gRNA2
  gRNA/shRNA sequence: 2 guide RNAs against MALAT1_Enhancer.2
  Species: H. sapiens (human)
  Promoter: U6
  Cloning method: Gibson Cloning
  Sequencing primers: 5′ GTACAAAATACGTGACGTAG; 3′ ATGTCTACTATTCTTTCCCC
Terms and licenses: Academic/Nonprofit Terms; Industry Terms: Not Available to Industry
Depositor comments: Experimental plasmid.
How to cite: pDECKO-mCherry MALAT1_Enhancer.2 was a gift from Roderic Guigo & Rory Johnson (Addgene plasmid # 78537 ; http://n2t.net/addgene:78537 ; RRID:Addgene_78537)
