[The description below was written by a language model from this plasmid's Addgene catalogue record and pLannotate feature annotations shown in this document.]
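Description:
pDECKO-mCherry MALAT1_Enhancer.2 is a 9,430 bp lentiviral, mammalian-expression plasmid built on the pDECKO_mCherry backbone. It delivers a pair of CRISPR guide RNAs directed against a human region labelled MALAT1_Enhancer.2. In bacteria it is maintained through a high-copy ColE1/pUC-type origin with ampicillin resistance (AmpR). An f1 origin and remnants of a lac/T7/T3 cloning region are also annotated.

The viral portion has a third-generation, self-inactivating layout. An RSV promoter is fused to a truncated HIV-1 5' LTR, followed by the Ψ packaging signal with a gag fragment, the RRE for Rev-dependent export, a cPPT/CTS, WPRE and a ΔU3 3' LTR. An SV40 poly(A) signal and SV40 origin lie downstream.

The payload, introduced by Gibson cloning, is a gRNA1–scaffold–H1 promoter–gRNA2 unit. The human U6 promoter drives the first guide, joined to a Streptococcus pyogenes Cas9 scaffold. The H1 promoter drives the second guide, which uses a second scaffold copy in the backbone. Two independent Pol III transcripts are therefore produced from one vector. Downstream, an EF-1α promoter with intron sequence precedes puromycin N-acetyltransferase and mCherry coding sequences, allowing drug selection and red-fluorescent tracking of transduced cells. The annotation does not show how the two reading frames are linked.

No Cas9 gene is annotated, so the nuclease must be supplied separately. Paired guides of this kind are designed to cut at two flanking sites and excise the intervening genomic segment, consistent with the associated publication on paired-guide design for genomic deletion. The record itself describes the purpose only as an "experimental plasmid".
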