Features (pLannotate 1.2.2; 33 found; start..end, strand, type, name):
     14..80      +  CDS            small t antigen (fragment): SV40 (simian virus 40) small t antigen
    106..317     +  promoter       EF-1α core promoter: core promoter for human elongation factor EF-1α
    318..426     +  intron         EF-1α intron A (fragment): intron upstream of the start codon of human EF-1α
   1052..1255    +  intron         EF-1α intron A: truncated intron upstream of the start codon of human EF-1α
   1277..1873    +  CDS            PuroR (fragment): puromycin N-acetyltransferase; pac from Streptomyces; confers resistance to puromycin
   1949..2656    +  CDS            mCherry: mCherry is a basic (constitutively fluorescent) red fluorescent protein published in 2004, derived from Discosoma sp.. It is reported to be a very rapidly-maturing monomer with low acid sensitivity.
   2675..3263    +  misc_feature   WPRE: woodchuck hepatitis virus posttranscriptional regulatory element
   3314..3333    +  misc_feature   cPPT/CTS (fragment): central polypurine tract and central termination sequence of HIV-1
   3335..3568    +  LTR            3' LTR (ΔU3): self-inactivating 3' long terminal repeat (LTR) from HIV-1
   3646..3767    +  polyA_signal   SV40 poly(A) signal: SV40 polyadenylation signal
   3807..3942    +  rep_origin     SV40 ori: SV40 origin of replication
   3963..3981    -  promoter       T7 promoter: promoter for bacteriophage T7 RNA polymerase
   3989..4144    +  CDS            lacZα (fragment): LacZα fragment of β-galactosidase; lacZ fragment
   4149..4577    +  rep_origin     f1 ori (sequence partly withheld): f1 bacteriophage origin of replication; arrow indicates direction of (+) strand synthesis
   4630..4734    +  promoter       AmpR promoter: bla
   4735..5595    +  CDS            AmpR: β-lactamase; bla; confers resistance to ampicillin, carbenicillin, and related antibiotics
   5766..6354    +  rep_origin     ori: high-copy-number ColE1/pMB1/pBR322/pUC origin of replication
   6537..6629    +  CDS            lacI (fragment): lac repressor; lacI; The lac repressor binds to the lac operator to inhibit transcription in E. coli. This inhibition can be relieved by adding lactose or isopropyl-β-D-thiogalactopyranoside (IPTG).
   6642..6663    +  protein_bind   CAP binding site: CAP binding activates transcription in the presence of cAMP. E. coli catabolite activator protein
   6678..6708    +  promoter       lac promoter: promoter for the E. coli lac operon
   6716..6732    +  protein_bind   lac operator: The lac repressor binds to the lac operator to inhibit transcription in E. coli. This inhibition can be relieved by adding lactose or isopropyl-β-D-thiogalactopyranoside (IPTG). lac repressor encoded by lacI
   6777..6795    +  promoter       T3 promoter: promoter for bacteriophage T3 RNA polymerase
   6823..7049    +  promoter       RSV promoter: Rous sarcoma virus enhancer/promoter
   7050..7230    +  LTR            5' LTR (truncated): truncated 5' long terminal repeat (LTR) from HIV-1
   7277..7402    +  misc_feature   HIV-1 Ψ: packaging signal of human immunodeficiency virus type 1
   7386..7749    +  CDS            HIV-1 gag (fragment): gag protein from human immunodeficiency virus 1; gag
   7895..8128    +  misc_feature   RRE: The Rev response element (RRE) of HIV-1 allows for Rev-dependent mRNA export from the nucleus to the cytoplasm.
   8505..8531    +  CDS            Rev (fragment): human immunodeficiency virus 1 (HIV-1) Rev protein; rev; enhances nuclear export of unspliced and incompletely spliced viral mRNAs
   8535..8775    +  promoter       U6 promoter: RNA polymerase III promoter for human U6 snRNA
   8805..8880    +  misc_RNA       gRNA scaffold: guide RNA scaffold for the Streptococcus pyogenes CRISPR/Cas9 system
   8887..9101    +  promoter       H1 promoter: human H1 RNA promoter
   9130..9205    +  misc_RNA       gRNA scaffold: guide RNA scaffold for the Streptococcus pyogenes CRISPR/Cas9 system
   9261..9378    +  misc_feature   cPPT/CTS: central polypurine tract and central termination sequence of HIV-1
>Addgene plasmid #78537 | pDECKO-mCherry MALAT1_Enhancer.2 | depositor full sequence | sequence record 151893 | pDECKO-mCherry MALAT1_Enhancer.2 sequence 9430 bps
CCCGGGTGCAAAGATGGATAAAGTTTTAAACAGAGAGGAATCTTTGCAGCTAATGGACCTTCTAGGTCTT
GAAAGGAGTGGGAATTGGCTCCGGTGCCCGTCAGTGGGCAGAGCGCACATCGCCCACAGTCCCCGAGAAG
TTGGGGGGAGGGGTCGGCAATTGATCCGGTGCCTAGAGAAGGTGGCGCGGGGTAAACTGGGAAAGTGATG
TCGTGTACTGGCTCCGCCTTTTTCCCGAGGGTGGGGGAGAACCGTATATAAGTGCAGTAGTCGCCGTGAA
CGTTCTTTTTCGCAACGGGTTTGCCGCCAGAACACAGGTAAGTGCCGTGTGTGGTTCCCGCGGGCCTGGC
CTCTTTACGGGTTATGGCCCTTGCGTGCCTTGAATTACTTCCACTGGCTGCAGTACGTGATTCTTGATCC
CGAGCTTCGGGTTGGAAGTGGGTGGGAGAGTTCGAGGCCTTGCGCTTAAGGAGCCCCTTCGCCTCGTGCT
TGAGTTGAGGCCTGGCCTGGGCGCTGGGGCCGCCGCGTGCGAATCTGGTGGCACCTTCGCGCCTGTCTCG
CTGCTTTCGATAAGTCTCTAGCCATTTAAAATTTTTGATGACCTGCTGCGACGCTTTTTTTCTGGCAAGA
TAGTCTTGTAAATGCGGGCCAAGATCTGCACACTGGTATTTCGGTTTTTGGGGCCGCGGGCGGCGACGGG
GCCCGTGCGTCCCAGCGCACATGTTCGGCGAGGCGGGGCCTGCGAGCGCGGCCACCGAGAATCGGACGGG
GGTAGTCTCAAGCTGGCCGGCCTGCTCTGGTGCCTGGCCTCGCGCCGCCGTGTATCGCCCCGCCCTGGGC
GGCAAGGCTGGCCCGGTCGGCACCAGTTGCGTGAGCGGAAAGATGGCCGCTTCCCGGCCCTGCTGCAGGG
AGCTCAAAATGGAGGACGCGGCGCTCGGGAGAGCGGGCGGGTGAGTCACCCACACAAAGGAAAAGGGCCT
TTCCGTCCTCAGCCGTCGCTTCATGTGACTCCACGGAGTACCGGGCGCCGTCCAGGCACCTCGATTAGTT
CTCGAGCTTTTGGAGTACGTCGTCTTTAGGTTGGGGGGAGGGGTTTTATGCGATGGAGTTTCCCCACACT
GAGTGGGTGGAGACTGAAGTTAGGCCAGCTTGGCACTTGATGTAATTCTCCTTGGAATTTGCCCTTTTTG
AGTTTGGATCTTGGTTCATTCTCAAGCCTCAGACAGTGGTTCAAAGTTTTTTTCTTCCATTTCAGGTGTC
GTGACGTACGGCCACCATGACCGAGTACAAGCCCACGGTGCGCCTCGCCACCCGCGACGACGTCCCCAGG
GCCGTACGCACCCTCGCCGCCGCGTTCGCCGACTACCCCGCCACGCGCCACACCGTCGATCCGGACCGCC
ACATCGAGCGGGTCACCGAGCTGCAAGAACTCTTCCTCACGCGCGTCGGGCTCGACATCGGCAAGGTGTG
GGTCGCGGACGACGGCGCCGCCGTGGCGGTCTGGACCACGCCGGAGAGCGTCGAAGCGGGGGCGGTGTTC
GCCGAGATCGGCCCGCGCATGGCCGAGTTGAGCGGTTCCCGGCTGGCCGCGCAGCAACAGATGGAAGGCC
TCCTGGCGCCGCACCGGCCCAAGGAGCCCGCGTGGTTCCTGGCCACCGTCGGAGTCTCGCCCGACCACCA
GGGCAAGGGTCTGGGCAGCGCCGTCGTGCTCCCCGGAGTGGAGGCGGCCGAGCGCGCCGGGGTGCCCGCC
TTCCTGGAGACCTCCGCGCCCCGCAACCTCCCCTTCTACGAGCGGCTCGGCTTCACCGTCACCGCCGACG
TCGAGGTGCCCGAAGGACCGCGCACCTGGTGCATGACCCGCAAGCCCGGTGCCGGATCGGGAGAGGGCAG
AGGAAGTCTGCTAACATGCGGTGACGTCGAGGAGAATCCTGGCCCACCGGTCGCCACCATGGTGAGCAAG
GGCGAGGAGGATAACATGGCCATCATCAAGGAGTTCATGCGCTTCAAGGTGCACATGGAGGGCTCCGTGA
ACGGCCACGAGTTCGAGATCGAGGGCGAGGGCGAGGGCCGCCCCTACGAGGGCACCCAGACCGCCAAGCT
GAAGGTGACCAAGGGTGGCCCCCTGCCCTTCGCCTGGGACATCCTGTCCCCTCAGTTCATGTACGGCTCC
AAGGCCTACGTGAAGCACCCCGCCGACATCCCCGACTACTTGAAGCTGTCCTTCCCCGAGGGCTTCAAGT
GGGAGCGCGTGATGAACTTCGAGGACGGCGGCGTGGTGACCGTGACCCAGGACTCCTCCCTGCAGGACGG
CGAGTTCATCTACAAGGTGAAGCTGCGCGGCACCAACTTCCCCTCCGACGGCCCCGTAATGCAGAAGAAG
ACCATGGGCTGGGAGGCCTCCTCCGAGCGGATGTACCCCGAGGACGGCGCCCTGAAGGGCGAGATCAAGC
AGAGGCTGAAGCTGAAGGACGGCGGCCACTACGACGCTGAGGTCAAGACCACCTACAAGGCCAAGAAGCC
CGTGCAGCTGCCCGGCGCCTACAACGTCAACATCAAGTTGGACATCACCTCCCACAACGAGGACTACACC
ATCGTGGAACAGTACGAACGCGCCGAGGGCCGCCACTCCACCGGCGGCATGGACGAGCTGTACAAGTAAA
CGCGTTAAGTCGACAATCAACCTCTGGATTACAAAATTTGTGAAAGATTGACTGGTATTCTTAACTATGT
TGCTCCTTTTACGCTATGTGGATACGCTGCTTTAATGCCTTTGTATCATGCTATTGCTTCCCGTATGGCT
TTCATTTTCTCCTCCTTGTATAAATCCTGGTTGCTGTCTCTTTATGAGGAGTTGTGGCCCGTTGTCAGGC
AACGTGGCGTGGTGTGCACTGTGTTTGCTGACGCAACCCCCACTGGTTGGGGCATTGCCACCACCTGTCA
GCTCCTTTCCGGGACTTTCGCTTTCCCCCTCCCTATTGCCACGGCGGAACTCATCGCCGCCTGCCTTGCC
CGCTGCTGGACAGGGGCTCGGCTGTTGGGCACTGACAATTCCGTGGTGTTGTCGGGGAAATCATCGTCCT
TTCCTTGGCTGCTCGCCTGTGTTGCCACCTGGATTCTGCGCGGGACGTCCTTCTGCTACGTCCCTTCGGC
CCTCAATCCAGCGGACCTTCCTTCCCGCGGCCTGCTGCCGGCTCTGCGGCCTCTTCCGCGTCTTCGCCTT
CGCCCTCAGACGAGTCGGATCTCCCTTTGGGCCGCCTCCCCGCGTCGACTTTAAGACCAATGACTTACAA
GGCAGCTGTAGATCTTAGCCACTTTTTAAAAGAAAAGGGGGGACTGGAAGGGCTAATTCACTCCCAACGA
AGACAAGATCTGCTTTTTGCTTGTACTGGGTCTCTCTGGTTAGACCAGATCTGAGCCTGGGAGCTCTCTG
GCTAACTAGGGAACCCACTGCTTAAGCCTCAATAAAGCTTGCCTTGAGTGCTTCAAGTAGTGTGTGCCCG
TCTGTTGTGTGACTCTGGTAACTAGAGATCCCTCAGACCCTTTTAGTCAGTGTGGAAAATCTCTAGCAGT
ACGTATAGTAGTTCATGTCATCTTATTATTCAGTATTTATAACTTGCAAAGAAATGAATATCAGAGAGTG
AGAGGAACTTGTTTATTGCAGCTTATAATGGTTACAAATAAAGCAATAGCATCACAAATTTCACAAATAA
AGCATTTTTTTCACTGCATTCTAGTTGTGGTTTGTCCAAACTCATCAATGTATCTTATCATGTCTGGCTC
TAGCTATCCCGCCCCTAACTCCGCCCATCCCGCCCCTAACTCCGCCCAGTTCCGCCCATTCTCCGCCCCA
TGGCTGACTAATTTTTTTTATTTATGCAGAGGCCGAGGCCGCCTCGGCCTCTGAGCTATTCCAGAAGTAG
TGAGGAGGCTTTTTTGGAGGCCTAGGGACGTACCCAATTCGCCCTATAGTGAGTCGTATTACGCGCGCTC
ACTGGCCGTCGTTTTACAACGTCGTGACTGGGAAAACCCTGGCGTTACCCAACTTAATCGCCTTGCAGCA
CATCCCCCTTTCGCCAGCTGGCGTAATAGCGAAGAGGCCCGCACCGATCGCCCTTCCCAACAGTTGCGCA
GCCTGAATGGCGAATGGG
[124 nt withheld, positions 4149-4272]
C
[91 nt withheld, positions 4274-4364]
A
[49 nt withheld, positions 4366-4414]
CCTTTGACGTTGGAGTCCACGTTCTTT
[37 nt withheld, positions 4442-4478]
ACCCTATCTCGGTCTATTCTTTTGATTTATAAGGGATTTTGCCGATTTCGGCCTATTGGTTAAAAAATGA
GCTGATTTAACAAAAATTTAACGCGAATTTTAACAAAATATTAACGCTTACAATTTAGGTGGCACTTTTC
GGGGAAATGTGCGCGGAACCCCTATTTGTTTATTTTTCTAAATACATTCAAATATGTATCCGCTCATGAG
ACAATAACCCTGATAAATGCTTCAATAATATTGAAAAAGGAAGAGTATGAGTATTCAACATTTCCGTGTC
GCCCTTATTCCCTTTTTTGCGGCATTTTGCCTTCCTGTTTTTGCTCACCCAGAAACGCTGGTGAAAGTAA
AAGATGCTGAAGATCAGTTGGGTGCACGAGTGGGTTACATCGAACTGGATCTCAACAGCGGTAAGATCCT
TGAGAGTTTTCGCCCCGAAGAACGTTTTCCAATGATGAGCACTTTTAAAGTTCTGCTATGTGGCGCGGTA
TTATCCCGTATTGACGCCGGGCAAGAGCAACTCGGTCGCCGCATACACTATTCTCAGAATGACTTGGTTG
AGTACTCACCAGTCACAGAAAAGCATCTTACGGATGGCATGACAGTAAGAGAATTATGCAGTGCTGCCAT
AACCATGAGTGATAACACTGCGGCCAACTTACTTCTGACAACGATCGGAGGACCGAAGGAGCTAACCGCT
TTTTTGCACAACATGGGGGATCATGTAACTCGCCTTGATCGTTGGGAACCGGAGCTGAATGAAGCCATAC
CAAACGACGAGCGTGACACCACGATGCCTGTAGCAATGGCAACAACGTTGCGCAAACTATTAACTGGCGA
ACTACTTACTCTAGCTTCCCGGCAACAATTAATAGACTGGATGGAGGCGGATAAAGTTGCAGGACCACTT
CTGCGCTCGGCCCTTCCGGCTGGCTGGTTTATTGCTGATAAATCTGGAGCCGGTGAGCGTGGGTCTCGCG
GTATCATTGCAGCACTGGGGCCAGATGGTAAGCCCTCCCGTATCGTAGTTATCTACACGACGGGGAGTCA
GGCAACTATGGATGAACGAAATAGACAGATCGCTGAGATAGGTGCCTCACTGATTAAGCATTGGTAACTG
TCAGACCAAGTTTACTCATATATACTTTAGATTGATTTAAAACTTCATTTTTAATTTAAAAGGATCTAGG
TGAAGATCCTTTTTGATAATCTCATGACCAAAATCCCTTAACGTGAGTTTTCGTTCCACTGAGCGTCAGA
CCCCGTAGAAAAGATCAAAGGATCTTCTTGAGATCCTTTTTTTCTGCGCGTAATCTGCTGCTTGCAAACA
AAAAAACCACCGCTACCAGCGGTGGTTTGTTTGCCGGATCAAGAGCTACCAACTCTTTTTCCGAAGGTAA
CTGGCTTCAGCAGAGCGCAGATACCAAATACTGTTCTTCTAGTGTAGCCGTAGTTAGGCCACCACTTCAA
GAACTCTGTAGCACCGCCTACATACCTCGCTCTGCTAATCCTGTTACCAGTGGCTGCTGCCAGTGGCGAT
AAGTCGTGTCTTACCGGGTTGGACTCAAGACGATAGTTACCGGATAAGGCGCAGCGGTCGGGCTGAACGG
GGGGTTCGTGCACACAGCCCAGCTTGGAGCGAACGACCTACACCGAACTGAGATACCTACAGCGTGAGCT
ATGAGAAAGCGCCACGCTTCCCGAAGGGAGAAAGGCGGACAGGTATCCGGTAAGCGGCAGGGTCGGAACA
GGAGAGCGCACGAGGGAGCTTCCAGGGGGAAACGCCTGGTATCTTTATAGTCCTGTCGGGTTTCGCCACC
TCTGACTTGAGCGTCGATTTTTGTGATGCTCGTCAGGGGGGCGGAGCCTATGGAAAAACGCCAGCAACGC
GGCCTTTTTACGGTTCCTGGCCTTTTGCTGGCCTTTTGCTCACATGTTCTTTCCTGCGTTATCCCCTGAT
TCTGTGGATAACCGTATTACCGCCTTTGAGTGAGCTGATACCGCTCGCCGCAGCCGAACGACCGAGCGCA
GCGAGTCAGTGAGCGAGGAAGCGGAAGAGCGCCCAATACGCAAACCGCCTCTCCCCGCGCGTTGGCCGAT
TCATTAATGCAGCTGGCACGACAGGTTTCCCGACTGGAAAGCGGGCAGTGAGCGCAACGCAATTAATGTG
AGTTAGCTCACTCATTAGGCACCCCAGGCTTTACACTTTATGCTTCCGGCTCGTATGTTGTGTGGAATTG
TGAGCGGATAACAATTTCACACAGGAAACAGCTATGACCATGATTACGCCAAGCGCGCAATTAACCCTCA
CTAAAGGGAACAAAAGCTGGAGCTGCAAGCTTAATGTAGTCTTATGCAATACTCTTGTAGTCTTGCAACA
TGGTAACGATGAGTTAGCAACATGCCTTACAAGGAGAGAAAAAGCACCGTGCATGCCGATTGGTGGAAGT
AAGGTGGTACGATCGTGCCTTATTAGGAAGGCAACAGACGGGTCTGACATGGATTGGACGAACCACTGAA
TTGCCGCATTGCAGAGATATTGTATTTAAGTGCCTAGCTCGATACATAAACGGGTCTCTCTGGTTAGACC
AGATCTGAGCCTGGGAGCTCTCTGGCTAACTAGGGAACCCACTGCTTAAGCCTCAATAAAGCTTGCCTTG
AGTGCTTCAAGTAGTGTGTGCCCGTCTGTTGTGTGACTCTGGTAACTAGAGATCCCTCAGACCCTTTTAG
TCAGTGTGGAAAATCTCTAGCAGTGGCGCCCGAACAGGGACTTGAAAGCGAAAGGGAAACCAGAGGAGCT
CTCTCGACGCAGGACTCGGCTTGCTGAAGCGCGCACGGCAAGAGGCGAGGGGCGGCGACTGGTGAGTACG
CCAAAAATTTTGACTAGCGGAGGCTAGAAGGAGAGAGATGGGTGCGAGAGCGTCAGTATTAAGCGGGGGA
GAATTAGATCGCGATGGGAAAAAATTCGGTTAAGGCCAGGGGGAAAGAAAAAATATAAATTAAAACATAT
AGTATGGGCAAGCAGGGAGCTAGAACGATTCGCAGTTAATCCTGGCCTGTTAGAAACATCAGAAGGCTGT
AGACAAATACTGGGACAGCTACAACCATCCCTTCAGACAGGATCAGAAGAACTTAGATCATTATATAATA
CAGTAGCAACCCTCTATTGTGTGCATCAAAGGATAGAGATAAAAGACACCAAGGAAGCTTTAGACAAGAT
AGAGGAAGAGCAAAACAAAAGTAAGACCACCGCACAGCAAGCGGCCGCTGATCTTCAGACCTGGAGGAGG
AGATATGAGGGACAATTGGAGAAGTGAATTATATAAATATAAAGTAGTAAAAATTGAACCATTAGGAGTA
GCACCCACCAAGGCAAAGAGAAGAGTGGTGCAGAGAGAAAAAAGAGCAGTGGGAATAGGAGCTTTGTTCC
TTGGGTTCTTGGGAGCAGCAGGAAGCACTATGGGCGCAGCGTCAATGACGCTGACGGTACAGGCCAGACA
ATTATTGTCTGGTATAGTGCAGCAGCAGAACAATTTGCTGAGGGCTATTGAGGCGCAACAGCATCTGTTG
CAACTCACAGTCTGGGGCATCAAGCAGCTCCAGGCAAGAATCCTGGCTGTGGAAAGATACCTAAAGGATC
AACAGCTCCTGGGGATTTGGGGTTGCTCTGGAAAACTCATTTGCACCACTGCTGTGCCTTGGAATGCTAG
TTGGAGTAATAAATCTCTGGAACAGATTTGGAATCACACGACCTGGATGGAGTGGGACAGAGAAATTAAC
AATTACACAAGCTTAATACACTCCTTAATTGAAGAATCGCAAAACCAGCAAGAAAAGAATGAACAAGAAT
TATTGGAATTAGATAAATGGGCAAGTTTGTGGAATTGGTTTAACATAACAAATTGGCTGTGGTATATAAA
ATTATTCATAATGATAGTAGGAGGCTTGGTAGGTTTAAGAATAGTTTTTGCTGTACTTTCTATAGTGAAT
AGAGTTAGGCAGGGATATTCACCATTATCGTTTCAGACCCACCTCCCAACCCCGAGGGGACCCAGAGAGG
GCCTATTTCCCATGATTCCTTCATATTTGCATATACGATACAAGGCTGTTAGAGAGATAATTAGAATTAA
TTTGACTGTAAACACAAAGATATTAGTACAAAATACGTGACGTAGAAAGTAATAATTTCTTGGGTAGTTT
GCAGTTTTAAAATTATGTTTTAAAATGGACTATCATATGCTTACCGTAACTTGAAAGTATTTCGATTTCT
TGGCTTTATATATCTTGTGGAAAGGACGAAACACCGGTTGGTCAAGTAAAGACACGGTTTTAGAGCTAGA
AATAGCAAGTTAAAATAAGGCTAGTCCGTTATCAACTTGAAAAAGTGGCACCGAGTCGGTGCTTTTTTGA
ACGCTGACGTCATCAACCCGCTCCAAGGAATCGCGGGCCCAGTGTCACTAGGCGGGAACACCCAGCGCGC
GTGCGCCCTGGCAGGAAGATGGCTGTGAGGGACAGGGGAGTGGCGCCCTGCAATATTTGCATGTCGCTAT
GTGTTCTGGGAAATCACCATAAACGTGAAATGTCTTTGGATTTGGGAGTCTTATAAGTTCTGTATGAGAC
CACTCTTTCCCGCACCAGCCCAAGGCTGCATGTTTTAGAGCTAGAAATAGCAAGTTAAAATAAGGCTAGT
CCGTTATCAACTTGAAAAAGTGGCACCGAGTCGGTGCTTTTTTAAGCTTGGCGTAACTAGATCTTGAGAC
AAATGGCAGTATTCATCCACAATTTTAAAAGAAAAGGGGGGATTGGGGGGTACAGTGCAGGGGAAAGAAT
AGTAGACATAATAGCAACAGACATACAAACTAAAGAATTACAAAAACAAATTACAAAAATTCAAAATTTT
CGGGTTTATTACAGGGACAGCAGAGATCCACTTTGGCGCCGGCTCGAGGGGG
