>Addgene plasmid #78537 | pDECKO-mCherry MALAT1_Enhancer.2 | addgene partial sequence | sequence record 151887 | pCDF1-R2 5'-CCA ACT TCT CGG GGA CTG T-3'
TGACGGGCACCGGAGCCAATTCCCACTCCTTTCAAGACCTAGAAGGTCCATTAGCTGCAAAGATTCCTCT
CTGTTTAAAACTTTATCCATCTTTGCACCCGGGCCCCCTCGAGCCGGCGCCAAAGTGGATCTCTGCTGTC
CCTGTAATAAACCCGAAAATTTTGAATTTTTGTAATTTGTTTTTGTAATTCTTTAGTTTGTATGTCTGTT
GCTATTATGTCTACTATTCTTTCCCCTGCACTGTACCCCCCAATCCCCCCTTTTCTTTTAAAATTGTGGA
TGAATACTGCCATTTGTCTCAAGATCTAGTTACGCCAAGCTTAAAAAAGCACCGACTCGGTGCCACTTTT
TCAAGTTGATAACGGACTAGCCTTATTTTAACTTGCTATTTCTAGCTCTAAAACATGCAGCCTTGGGCTG
GTGCGGGAAAGAGTGGTCTCATACAGAACTTATAAGACTCCCAAATCCAAAGACATTTCACGTTTATGGT
GATTTCCCAGAACACATAGCGACATGCAAATATTGCAGGGCGCCACTCCCCTGTCCCTCACAGCCATCTT
CCTGCCAGGGCGCACGCGCGCTGGGTGTTCCCGCCTAGTGACACTGGGCCCGCGATTCCTTGGAGCGGGT
TGATGACGTCAGCGTTCAAAAAAGCACCGACTCGGTGCCACTTTTTCAAGTTGATAACGGACTAGCCTTA
TTTTAACTTGCTATTTCTAGCTCTAAAACCGTGTCTTTACTTGACCAACCGGTGTTTCGTCCTTTCCACA
AGATATATAAAGCCAAGAAATCGAAATACTTTCAAGTTACGGTAAGCATATGATAGTCCATTTTAAAACA
TAATTTTAAAACTGCAAACTACCCAAGAAATTATTACTTTCTACGTCACGTATTTTGTACTAATATCTTT
GTGTTTACAGTCAAA
