>Addgene plasmid #78537 | pDECKO-mCherry MALAT1_Enhancer.2 | addgene partial sequence | sequence record 151891 | Puro-F2 5'-ctcggcttcaccgtcacc-3'
CCGAAGGACCGCGCACCTGGTGCATGACCCGCAAGCCCGGTGCCGGATCGGGAGAGGGCAGAGGAAGTCT
GCTAACATGCGGTGACGTCGAGGAGAATCCTGGCCCACCGGTCGCCACCATGGTGAGCAAGGGCGAGGAG
GATAACATGGCCATCATCAAGGAGTTCATGCGCTTCAAGGTGCACATGGAGGGCTCCGTGAACGGCCACG
AGTTCGAGATCGAGGGCGAGGGCGAGGGCCGCCCCTACGAGGGCACCCAGACCGCCAAGCTGAAGGTGAC
CAAGGGTGGCCCCCTGCCCTTCGCCTGGGACATCCTGTCCCCTCAGTTCATGTACGGCTCCAAGGCCTAC
GTGAAGCACCCCGCCGACATCCCCGACTACTTGAAGCTGTCCTTCCCCGAGGGCTTCAAGTGGGAGCGCG
TGATGAACTTCGAGGACGGCGGCGTGGTGACCGTGACCCAGGACTCCTCCCTGCAGGACGGCGAGTTCAT
CTACAAGGTGAAGCTGCGCGGCACCAACTTCCCCTCCGACGGCCCCGTAATGCAGAAGAAGACCATGGGC
TGGGAGGCCTCCTCCGAGCGGATGTACCCCGAGGACGGCGCCCTGAAGGGCGAGATCAAGCAGAGGCTGA
AGCTGAAGGACGGCGGCCACTACGACGCTGAGGTCAAGACCACCTACAAGGCCAAGAAGCCCGTGCAGCT
GCCCGGCGCCTACAACGTCAACATCAAGTTGGACATCACCTCCCACAACGAGGACTACACCATCGTGGAA
CAGTACGAACGCGCCGAGGGCCGCCACTCCACCGGCGGCATGGACGAGCTGTACAAGTAAACGCGTTAAG
TCGACAATCAACCTCTGGATTACAAAATTTGTGAAAGATTGACTGGTATTCTTAACTATGTTGCTCCTTT
TACGCTATGTGGATACGCTGCTTTAATGCCTTTGTATCATGCTATTGCTTCCCGTATGGCTTTCATTTTC
TCCTCCTTGTATAAATCCTGGTTGCTGTCTCTTTATGAGGAGTTGTGGCCCGTTGTCAGGCAACGTGGCG
TGGTGTGCACTGTGTTTGCTGACGCAACCCCCACTG
